Addgene plasmid #222841: pT7-module4
Purpose: (Empty Backbone) Subcloning for Golden Gate assembly of CRISPR/Cas9 vectors (module 4)
Depositing lab: Hidenori Takeuchi. Depositing organization: Nagoya University.
Backbone
  Vector backbone: pT7Blue
  Vector type: CRISPR
Growth in bacteria
  Bacterial resistance: Ampicillin, 50 μg/mL
  Growth temperature: 37°C
  Growth strain: ccdB Survival
  Copy number: High Copy
Gene/Insert
  Gene/Insert name: None
Terms and licenses: Academic/Nonprofit Terms; Industry Terms: Not Available to Industry
Depositor comments: U6-26 promoter & sgRNA scaffold
How to cite: pT7-module4 was a gift from Hidenori Takeuchi (Addgene plasmid # 222841 ; http://n2t.net/addgene:222841 ; RRID:Addgene_222841)
