[The description below was written by a language model from this plasmid's Addgene catalogue record and pLannotate feature annotations shown in this document.]
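Description:
pT7-module4 is a small (about 3.4 kb) empty subcloning vector built on the pT7Blue cloning backbone. It serves as the "module 4" entry plasmid in a Golden Gate assembly scheme for building CRISPR/Cas9 vectors. It is propagated in E. coli from a high-copy ColE1/pUC-type origin and selected with ampicillin through the β-lactamase gene and its native promoter. An f1 origin is also present, a backbone remnant that allows single-stranded DNA production. The usual pT7Blue cloning-site context remains: a CAP binding site, lac promoter and operator, a T7 promoter, and a fragment of lacZα interrupted by the inserted module, along with a short lacI remnant.

The functional content, according to the depositor's comment, is an Arabidopsis U6-26 promoter followed by an sgRNA scaffold. The feature table agrees with this, showing an AtU6 promoter consensus fragment upstream of the Streptococcus pyogenes Cas9 guide RNA scaffold. U6 promoters recruit RNA polymerase III to produce small, uncapped transcripts, so this arrangement forms a plant-type guide RNA expression unit. A target-specific spacer would sit between the promoter and the scaffold. No gene insert is recorded, and the plasmid carries no Cas9. It is meant to be combined with other modules to give a final CRISPR vector, presumably for use in plants given the Arabidopsis promoter.

The record lists a ccdB-tolerant growth strain, but no ccdB cassette appears among the annotated features. The record also does not state which type IIS enzyme sites are used or what the other modules in the series contain.
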