Features (pLannotate 1.2.2; 12 found; start..end, strand, type, name):
      1..31      +  promoter       lac promoter: promoter for the E. coli lac operon
     39..55      +  protein_bind   lac operator: The lac repressor binds to the lac operator to inhibit transcription in E. coli. This inhibition can be relieved by adding lactose or isopropyl-β-D-thiogalactopyranoside (IPTG). lac repressor encoded by lacI
     98..116     +  promoter       T7 promoter: promoter for bacteriophage T7 RNA polymerase
    504..520     +  promoter       AtU6 promoter (fragment): consensus promoter from the three Arabidopsis U6 snRNA genes (Waibel and Filipowicz, 1990; Nekrasov et al., 2013)
    611..686     +  misc_RNA       gRNA scaffold: guide RNA scaffold for the Streptococcus pyogenes CRISPR/Cas9 system
    714..871     +  CDS            lacZα (fragment): LacZα fragment of β-galactosidase; lacZ fragment
    902..1330    -  rep_origin     f1 ori (sequence partly withheld): f1 bacteriophage origin of replication; arrow indicates direction of (+) strand synthesis
   1357..1461    +  promoter       AmpR promoter: bla
   1462..2322    +  CDS            AmpR: β-lactamase; bla; confers resistance to ampicillin, carbenicillin, and related antibiotics
   2493..3081    +  rep_origin     ori: high-copy-number ColE1/pMB1/pBR322/pUC origin of replication
   3264..3356    +  CDS            lacI (fragment): lac repressor; lacI; The lac repressor binds to the lac operator to inhibit transcription in E. coli. This inhibition can be relieved by adding lactose or isopropyl-β-D-thiogalactopyranoside (IPTG).
   3369..3390    +  protein_bind   CAP binding site: CAP binding activates transcription in the presence of cAMP. E. coli catabolite activator protein
>Addgene plasmid #222841 | pT7-module4 | addgene full sequence | sequence record 446496 | Addgene NGS Result
TTTACACTTTATGCTTCCGGCTCGTATGTTGTGTGGAATTGTGAGCGGATAACAATTTCACACAGGAAAC
AGCTATGACCATGATTACGCCAAGCTCTAATACGACTCACTATAGGGAAAGCTTGGTCTCGGCACTCATG
AGGATGTCGATCGACTTGCCTTCCGCACAATACATCATTTCTTCTTAGCTTTTTTTCTTCTTCTTCGTTC
ATACAGTTTTTTTTTGTTTATCAGCTTACATTTTCTTGAACCGTAGCTTTCGTTTTCTTCTTTTTAACTT
TCCATTCGGAGTTTTTGTATCTTGTTTCATAGTTTGTCCCAGGATTAGAATGATTAGGCATCGAACCTTC
AAGAATTTGATTGAATAAAACATCTTCATTCTTAAGATATGAAGATAATCTTCAAAAGGCCCCTGGGAAT
CTGAAAGAAGAGAAGCAGGCCCATTTATATGGGAAAGAACAATAGTATTTCTTATATAGGCCCATTTAAG
TTGAAAACAATCTTCAAAAGTCCCACATCGCTTAGATAAGAAAACGAAGCTGAGTTTATATACAGCTAGA
GTCGAAGTAGTGATTGGGGTCTTCAACCCAGTGGACATAAGCGAAGACCCGTTTTAGAGCTAGAAATAGC
AAGTTAAAATAAGGCTAGTCCGTTATCAACTTGAAAAAGTGGCACCGAGTCGGTGCTTTTTTTTTTTGTG
CGGACGAGACCGAATTCACTGGCCGTCGTTTTACAACGTCGTGACTGGGAAAACCCTGGCGTTACCCAAC
TTAATCGCCTTGCAGCACATCCCCCTTTCGCCAGCTGGCGTAATAGCGAAGAGGCCCGCACCGATCGCCC
TTCCCAACAGTTGCGCAGCCTGAATGGCGAATGGAAATTGTAAGCGTTAATATTTTGTTAAAATTCGCGT
TAAATTTTTGTTAAATCAGCTCATTTTTTAACCAATAGGCCGAAATCGGCAAAATCCCTTATAAATCAAA
AGAATAGACCGAGATAGGGT
[37 nt withheld, positions 1001-1037]
AAAGAACGTGGACTCCAACGTCAAAGG
[49 nt withheld, positions 1065-1113]
T
[91 nt withheld, positions 1115-1205]
G
[124 nt withheld, positions 1207-1330]
CAGGTGGCACTTTTCGGGGAAATGTGCGCGGAACCCCTATTTGTTTATTTTTCTAAATACATTCAAATAT
GTATCCGCTCATGAGACAATAACCCTGATAAATGCTTCAATAATATTGAAAAAGGAAGAGTATGAGTATT
CAACATTTCCGTGTCGCCCTTATTCCCTTTTTTGCGGCATTTTGCCTTCCTGTTTTTGCTCACCCAGAAA
CGCTGGTGAAAGTAAAAGATGCTGAAGATCAGTTGGGTGCACGAGTGGGTTACATCGAACTGGATCTCAA
CAGCGGTAAGATCCTTGAGAGTTTTCGCCCCGAAGAACGTTTTCCAATGATGAGCACTTTTAAAGTTCTG
CTATGTGGCGCGGTATTATCCCGTATTGACGCCGGGCAAGAGCAACTCGGTCGCCGCATACACTATTCTC
AGAATGACTTGGTTGAGTACTCACCAGTCACAGAAAAGCATCTTACGGATGGCATGACAGTAAGAGAATT
ATGCAGTGCTGCCATAACCATGAGTGATAACACTGCGGCCAACTTACTTCTGACAACGATCGGAGGACCG
AAGGAGCTAACCGCTTTTTTGCACAACATGGGGGATCATGTAACTCGCCTTGATCGTTGGGAACCGGAGC
TGAATGAAGCCATACCAAACGACGAGCGTGACACCACGATGCCTGTAGCAATGGCAACAACGTTGCGCAA
ACTATTAACTGGCGAACTACTTACTCTAGCTTCCCGGCAACAATTAATAGACTGGATGGAGGCGGATAAA
GTTGCAGGACCACTTCTGCGCTCGGCCCTTCCGGCTGGCTGGTTTATTGCTGATAAATCTGGAGCCGGTG
AGCGTGGTTCTCGCGGTATCATTGCAGCACTGGGGCCAGATGGTAAGCCCTCCCGTATCGTAGTTATCTA
CACGACGGGGAGTCAGGCAACTATGGATGAACGAAATAGACAGATCGCTGAGATAGGTGCCTCACTGATT
AAGCATTGGTAACTGTCAGACCAAGTTTACTCATATATACTTTAGATTGATTTAAAACTTCATTTTTAAT
TTAAAAGGATCTAGGTGAAGATCCTTTTTGATAATCTCATGACCAAAATCCCTTAACGTGAGTTTTCGTT
CCACTGAGCGTCAGACCCCGTAGAAAAGATCAAAGGATCTTCTTGAGATCCTTTTTTTCTGCGCGTAATC
TGCTGCTTGCAAACAAAAAAACCACCGCTACCAGCGGTGGTTTGTTTGCCGGATCAAGAGCTACCAACTC
TTTTTCCGAAGGTAACTGGCTTCAGCAGAGCGCAGATACCAAATACTGTTCTTCTAGTGTAGCCGTAGTT
AGGCCACCACTTCAAGAACTCTGTAGCACCGCCTACATACCTCGCTCTGCTAATCCTGTTACCAGTGGCT
GCTGCCAGTGGCGATAAGTCGTGTCTTACCGGGTTGGACTCAAGACGATAGTTACCGGATAAGGCGCAGC
GGTCGGGCTGAACGGGGGGTTCGTGCACACAGCCCAGCTTGGAGCGAACGACCTACACCGAACTGAGATA
CCTACAGCGTGAGCTATGAGAAAGCGCCACGCTTCCCGAAGGGAGAAAGGCGGACAGGTATCCGGTAAGC
GGCAGGGTCGGAACAGGAGAGCGCACGAGGGAGCTTCCAGGGGGAAACGCCTGGTATCTTTATAGTCCTG
TCGGGTTTCGCCACCTCTGACTTGAGCGTCGATTTTTGTGATGCTCGTCAGGGGGGCGGAGCCTATGGAA
AAACGCCAGCAACGCGGCCTTTTTACGGTTCCTGGCCTTTTGCTGGCCTTTTGCTCACATGTTCTTTCCT
GCGTTATCCCCTGATTCTGTGGATAACCGTATTACCGCCTTTGAGTGAGCTGATACCGCTCGCCGCAGCC
GAACGACCGAGCGCAGCGAGTCAGTGAGCGAGGAAGCGGAAGAGCGCCCAATACGCAAACCGCCTCTCCC
CGCGCGTTGGCCGATTCATTAATGCAGCTGGCACGACAGGTTTCCCGACTGGAAAGCGGGCAGTGAGCGC
AACGCAATTAATGTGAGTTAGCTCACTCATTAGGCACCCCAGGC
